Addgene plasmid #100050: pAAV.CaMKIIa.ChETA(E123T/H134R)-eYFP.WPRE.hGH
Purpose: AAV expression of humanized ChR2 with E123T/H134R mutations fused to EYFP driven by CaMKIIa promoter for optogenetic activation
Depositing lab: Karl Deisseroth.
Backbone
  Vector backbone: pAAV
  Vector type: Mammalian Expression, AAV
Growth in bacteria
  Bacterial resistance: Ampicillin, 100 μg/mL
  Growth temperature: 37°C
  Growth strain: NEB Stable
  Copy number: Unknown
Gene/Insert
  Gene/Insert name: hChR2(E123T/H134R) (alt name: ChETA)
  Species: Synthetic
  Mutation: humanized, E123T/H134R
  Promoter: CaMKIIa
  Tag / fusion protein: EYFP (C terminal on insert)
  Cloning method: Unknown
  Sequencing primers: 5′ unknown
Terms and licenses: Academic/Nonprofit Terms; Industry Terms: Not Available to Industry
Depositor comments: Penn Vector Core PV2355
How to cite: pAAV.CaMKIIa.ChETA(E123T/H134R)-eYFP.WPRE.hGH was a gift from Karl Deisseroth (Addgene plasmid # 100050 ; http://n2t.net/addgene:100050 ; RRID:Addgene_100050) For viral preps, please replace (Addgene plasmid # 100050) in the above sentence with: (Addgene viral prep # 100050-AAV9)
