[The description below was written by a language model from this plasmid's Addgene catalogue record and the feature table of its GenBank file; any pLannotate feature table in this document was generated separately and was not available to it.]
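Description:
pAAV.CaMKIIa.ChETA(E123T/H134R)-eYFP.WPRE.hGH is an AAV transfer plasmid built on the pAAV backbone for mammalian expression and for packaging into recombinant adeno-associated virus. The held sequence record is a 7,048 bp circular map whose title indicates it is a modified version of an earlier repository plasmid prepared for vector-core production. The bacterial portion carries a pBR322-type origin of replication, an f1 origin for single-stranded DNA production, and an ampicillin resistance gene for selection in E. coli. The recorded growth strain is a recombination-deficient type often used to keep repeat-containing ITR plasmids stable.

The payload lies between two 130 bp inverted terminal repeats, which are the cis elements needed for replication and encapsidation of the vector genome when rep, cap and helper functions are supplied in trans. Within the ITRs, a CaMKIIa promoter of about 1.3 kb drives a humanized (codon-optimized, synthetic) channelrhodopsin-2 carrying the E123T and H134R substitutions, the variant known as ChETA. It is fused at its C terminus to EYFP so that expressing cells can be identified by fluorescence. The E123T codon is annotated individually in the map. Downstream, a WPRE enhances transcript stability and expression, and the human growth hormone polyadenylation signal terminates the message. The cassette is constitutive, with no recombinase-dependent elements annotated.

The stated purpose is optogenetic activation. The CaMKIIa promoter is commonly used to bias expression toward excitatory neurons, and ChETA variants are generally chosen for faster channel kinetics that support high-frequency light-driven spiking. The citation note also refers to a ready-made AAV9 preparation.
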