LOCUS       pAAV.CaMKIIa.ChETA-EYFP.WPRE.hGH\(Mod\Addgene26969)\(p2355-Q) 7048 bp DNA circular 7-JUN-2011
SOURCE
  ORGANISM
COMMENT     This file is created by Vector NTI http://www.invitrogen.com/
COMMENT     ORIGDB|GenBank
COMMENT     VNTDATE|591102206|
COMMENT     VNTDBDATE|592307148|
COMMENT     LSOWNER|
COMMENT     VNTNAME|pAAV.CaMKIIa.ChETA-EYFP.WPRE.hGH (Mod Addgene26969)
            (p2355-Q)|
COMMENT     VNTAUTHORNAME|Ruben Hovhannisyan|
COMMENT     Vector_NTI_Display_Data_(Do_Not_Edit!)
COMMENT     (SXF
COMMENT     (CGexDoc "pAAV.CaMKIIa.ChETA-EYFP.WPRE.hGH (Mod Addgene26969)
            (p2355-Q)" 0
COMMENT     7048
COMMENT     (CDBMol 0 0 1 1 1 0 0 0 0 "" "" 0 0 0 0 (CObList) (CObList)
            (CObList)
COMMENT     (CObList) -1 "")
COMMENT     (CDocSetData 1 1 0 0 0 0 "MAIN" 1 1 1 1 0 0 1 1 0 1 10 10 40 100 0 1
            0
COMMENT     (CHomObj 0 0 0 3 75) (CWordArray) (CWordArray)
COMMENT     (CStringList "XmaI" "SacII" "NspI" "AleI") (CStringList "atg")
COMMENT     (CStringList "taa" "tga" "tag") (CObList) 1 "{(0,1),2}" 0 0 "" 0
COMMENT     4294967295 1 0 0 0 0 0 1 "MAIN" 0 0 30 0
COMMENT     (CProteinMotifSearchObject 100 10 1 1 1 1 1 0 1 0 0 0 0 0))
COMMENT     (CMolPar 0 0 0 0 0 1 7048 0 0 0 0 0 0 0 0) (CStringList)
            (CStringList)
COMMENT     (CObList) (COAPar 25 250 50 0 6 4 3 7) (COAPar 25 250 50 0 6 4 3 7)
COMMENT     (COAPar 25 250 50 0 6 4 3 7)
COMMENT     (CObList
COMMENT     #0=(CRSite (CStringList) "XmaI" "cccggg" 2 0 4 30 0 41 0 4386 0 4397
            0 0
COMMENT     "") #1=(CRSite (CStringList) "SacII" "ccgcgg" 5 0 1 3668 0 0 "")
COMMENT     #2=(CRSite (CStringList) "NspI" "rcatgy" 6 0 5 322 0 1714 0 4101 0
            5120
COMMENT     0 7037 0 0 "")
COMMENT     #3=(CRSite (CStringList) "AleI" "cacnnnngtg" 6 0 5 2421 0 2451 0
            2601 0
COMMENT     2778 0 3842 0 0 ""))
COMMENT     (CObList
COMMENT     #4=(CFSignal (CObList) "pBR322_origin" 21 0 0 6372 6991 0
            (CStringList)
COMMENT     (CStringList) 1 1 1 1 "6372..6991")
COMMENT     #5=(CFSignal (CObList) "f1_origin" 21 0 0 4532 4838 0 (CStringList)
COMMENT     (CStringList) 1 1 1 1 "4532..4838")
COMMENT     #6=(CFSignal (CObList) "hGH polyA" 14 0 0 3782 4260 0 (CStringList)
COMMENT     (CStringList) 1 1 1 1 "3782..4260")
COMMENT     #7=(CFSignal (CObList) "WPRE" 22 0 0 3166 3753 0 (CStringList)
COMMENT     (CStringList) 1 1 1 1 "3166..3753")
COMMENT     #8=(CFSignal (CObList) "Amp-R" 4 0 0 5357 6217 0 (CStringList)
COMMENT     (CStringList) 1 1 1 1 "5357..6217")
COMMENT     #9=(CFSignal (CObList) "CamKII promoter" 29 0 0 145 1437 0
            (CStringList)
COMMENT     (CStringList) 1 1 1 1 "145..1437")
COMMENT     #10=(CFSignal (CObList) "ITR" 19 0 1 4300 4429 0 (CStringList)
COMMENT     (CStringList) 1 1 1 1 "complement(4300..4429)")
COMMENT     #11=(CFSignal (CObList) "ITR" 19 0 0 1 130 0 (CStringList)
            (CStringList)
COMMENT     1 1 1 1 "1..130")
COMMENT     #12=(CFSignal (CObList) "E123T" 62 0 0 1844 1846 0 (CStringList)
COMMENT     (CStringList) 1 1 1 1 "1844..1846")
COMMENT     #13=(CFSignal (CObList) "ChR2(H134R/E123T)" 4 0 0 1478 2422 0
COMMENT     (CStringList) (CStringList) 1 1 1 1 "1478..2422")
COMMENT     #14=(CFSignal (CObList) "EYFP" 4 0 0 2423 3139 0 (CStringList)
COMMENT     (CStringList) 1 1 1 1 "2423..3139")
COMMENT     #15=(CFSignal (CObList) "GAG in ChR2(H134R)" 62 0 0 1844 1846 0
COMMENT     (CStringList) (CStringList) 1 1 1 1 "1844..1846")) (CObList)
COMMENT     (CObList) (CObList) (CObList) (CObList) (CObList)
COMMENT     (CTextView 0
COMMENT     #16=(CGroupPar (CParagraph 0 (0 0) 1 2 0 0 180)
COMMENT     (CObjectList
COMMENT     #17=(CRefLinePar
COMMENT     (CLinePar (CParagraph 0 (0 0) 0 2 0 1 233)
COMMENT     "pAAV.CaMKIIa.ChETA-EYFP.WPRE.hGH (Mod Addgene26969) (p2355-Q)"
COMMENT     2) 5 "" 0 4)
COMMENT     #18=(CFolderPar
COMMENT     (CGroupPar (CParagraph 1 (0 0) 1 1 0 0 178)
COMMENT     (CObjectList
COMMENT     #19=(CLinePar (CParagraph 0 (0 0) 1 2 1 0 180)
COMMENT     "DNA 'pAAV.CaMKIIa.ChETA-EYFP.WPRE.hGH (Mod Addgene26969)
            (p2355-Q)'"
COMMENT     1)
COMMENT     #20=(CLinePar (CParagraph 0 (0 0) 1 2 1 0 180)
COMMENT     "Foreign object. Author: Ruben Hovhannisyan. Original author: Ruben
            Hovhannisyan"
COMMENT     1)
COMMENT     #21=(CLinePar (CParagraph 0 (0 0) 1 2 1 0 180)
COMMENT     "Created: 05/25/11 11:03AM" 1)
COMMENT     #22=(CLinePar (CParagraph 0 (0 0) 1 2 1 0 180)
COMMENT     "Last Modified: 06/07/11 09:45AM" 1)
COMMENT     #23=(CLinePar (CParagraph 0 (0 0) 1 2 1 0 180)
COMMENT     "length: 7048 bp" 1)
COMMENT     #24=(CLinePar (CParagraph 0 (0 0) 1 2 1 0 180)
COMMENT     "storage type: Basic" 1)
COMMENT     #25=(CLinePar (CParagraph 0 (0 0) 1 2 1 0 180)
COMMENT     "form: Circular" 1))) "General Description")
COMMENT     #26=(CFolderPar
COMMENT     (CGroupPar (CParagraph 2 (0 0) 1 1 0 0 178)
COMMENT     (CObjectList
COMMENT     #27=(CLinePar (CParagraph 0 (0 0) 1 2 1 0 180)
COMMENT     "Original Source Database: GenBank" 1)
COMMENT     #28=(CLinePar (CParagraph 0 (0 0) 1 2 1 0 180)
COMMENT     "Modification Date in the Original DB: 25-MAY-2011" 1)))
COMMENT     "Standard Fields")
COMMENT     #29=(CFolderPar
COMMENT     (CGroupPar (CParagraph 4 (0 0) 1 1 0 0 178)
COMMENT     (CObjectList
COMMENT     #30=(CLinePar (CParagraph 0 (0 0) 1 2 1 0 180)
COMMENT     "Ruben Hovhannisyan" 1))) "Author")
COMMENT     #31=(CFolderPar
COMMENT     (CGroupPar (CParagraph 5 (0 0) 1 1 0 0 178)
COMMENT     (CObjectList
COMMENT     #32=(CLinePar (CParagraph 0 (0 0) 1 2 1 0 180)
COMMENT     "Ruben Hovhannisyan" 1))) "Original Author")
COMMENT     #33=(CRefLinePar
COMMENT     (CLinePar (CParagraph 0 (0 0) 0 2 0 0 233) "Comments" 2) 1 ""
COMMENT     0 0)
COMMENT     #34=(CFolderPar
COMMENT     (CGroupPar (CParagraph 8 (0 0) 1 2 0 0 178) (CObjectList))
COMMENT     "Annotations")
COMMENT     #35=(CFolderPar
COMMENT     (CGroupPar (CParagraph 12 (6 0) 1 1 0 0 178)
COMMENT     (CObjectList
COMMENT     #36=(CFolderPar
COMMENT     (CGroupPar (CParagraph 4 (7 4 0) 1 1 1 0 178)
COMMENT     (CObjectList
COMMENT     #37=(CFolderPar
COMMENT     (CGroupPar
COMMENT     (CParagraph 1478 (3 #13# 0) 1 2 2 0 327)
COMMENT     (CObjectList
COMMENT     #38=(CLinePar
COMMENT     (CParagraph 0 (0 0) 1 2 3 0 180)
COMMENT     "Start: 1478 End: 2422" 1)
COMMENT     #39=(CLinePar
COMMENT     (CParagraph 0 (0 0) 1 2 3 0 180)
COMMENT     "Original Location Description:" 1)
COMMENT     #40=(CLinePar
COMMENT     (CParagraph 0 (0 0) 1 2 3 0 180)
COMMENT     " 1478..2422" 1))) "ChR2(H134R/E123T)")
COMMENT     #41=(CFolderPar
COMMENT     (CGroupPar
COMMENT     (CParagraph 2423 (3 #14# 0) 1 2 2 0 327)
COMMENT     (CObjectList
COMMENT     #42=(CLinePar
COMMENT     (CParagraph 0 (0 0) 1 2 3 0 180)
COMMENT     "Start: 2423 End: 3139" 1)
COMMENT     #43=(CLinePar
COMMENT     (CParagraph 0 (0 0) 1 2 3 0 180)
COMMENT     "Original Location Description:" 1)
COMMENT     #44=(CLinePar
COMMENT     (CParagraph 0 (0 0) 1 2 3 0 180)
COMMENT     " 2423..3139" 1))) "EYFP")
COMMENT     #45=(CFolderPar
COMMENT     (CGroupPar
COMMENT     (CParagraph 5357 (3 #8# 0) 1 2 2 0 327)
COMMENT     (CObjectList
COMMENT     #46=(CLinePar
COMMENT     (CParagraph 0 (0 0) 1 2 3 0 180)
COMMENT     "Start: 5357 End: 6217" 1)
COMMENT     #47=(CLinePar
COMMENT     (CParagraph 0 (0 0) 1 2 3 0 180)
COMMENT     "Original Location Description:" 1)
COMMENT     #48=(CLinePar
COMMENT     (CParagraph 0 (0 0) 1 2 3 0 180)
COMMENT     " 5357..6217" 1))) "Amp-R")))
COMMENT     "CDS (3 total)")
COMMENT     #49=(CFolderPar
COMMENT     (CGroupPar (CParagraph 14 (7 14 0) 1 1 1 0 178)
COMMENT     (CObjectList
COMMENT     #50=(CFolderPar
COMMENT     (CGroupPar
COMMENT     (CParagraph 3782 (3 #6# 0) 1 2 2 0 194)
COMMENT     (CObjectList
COMMENT     #51=(CLinePar
COMMENT     (CParagraph 0 (0 0) 1 2 3 0 180)
COMMENT     "Start: 3782 End: 4260" 1)
COMMENT     #52=(CLinePar
COMMENT     (CParagraph 0 (0 0) 1 2 3 0 180)
COMMENT     "Original Location Description:" 1)
COMMENT     #53=(CLinePar
COMMENT     (CParagraph 0 (0 0) 1 2 3 0 180)
COMMENT     " 3782..4260" 1))) "hGH polyA")))
COMMENT     "Insertion (1 total)")
COMMENT     #54=(CFolderPar
COMMENT     (CGroupPar (CParagraph 19 (7 19 0) 1 1 1 0 178)
COMMENT     (CObjectList
COMMENT     #55=(CFolderPar
COMMENT     (CGroupPar
COMMENT     (CParagraph 1 (3 #11# 0) 1 2 2 0 194)
COMMENT     (CObjectList
COMMENT     #56=(CLinePar
COMMENT     (CParagraph 0 (0 0) 1 2 3 0 180)
COMMENT     "Start: 1 End: 130 " 1)
COMMENT     #57=(CLinePar
COMMENT     (CParagraph 0 (0 0) 1 2 3 0 180)
COMMENT     "Original Location Description:" 1)
COMMENT     #58=(CLinePar
COMMENT     (CParagraph 0 (0 0) 1 2 3 0 180)
COMMENT     " 1..130" 1))) "ITR")
COMMENT     #59=(CFolderPar
COMMENT     (CGroupPar
COMMENT     (CParagraph 4300 (3 #10# 0) 1 2 2 0 194)
COMMENT     (CObjectList
COMMENT     #60=(CLinePar
COMMENT     (CParagraph 0 (0 0) 1 2 3 0 180)
COMMENT     "Start: 4300 End: 4429 (Complementary)"
COMMENT     1)
COMMENT     #61=(CLinePar
COMMENT     (CParagraph 0 (0 0) 1 2 3 0 180)
COMMENT     "Original Location Description:" 1)
COMMENT     #62=(CLinePar
COMMENT     (CParagraph 0 (0 0) 1 2 3 0 180)
COMMENT     " complement(4300..4429)" 1))) "ITR")))
COMMENT     "LTR (2 total)")
COMMENT     #63=(CFolderPar
COMMENT     (CGroupPar (CParagraph 21 (7 21 0) 1 1 1 0 178)
COMMENT     (CObjectList
COMMENT     #64=(CFolderPar
COMMENT     (CGroupPar
COMMENT     (CParagraph 4532 (3 #5# 0) 1 2 2 0 194)
COMMENT     (CObjectList
COMMENT     #65=(CLinePar
COMMENT     (CParagraph 0 (0 0) 1 2 3 0 180)
COMMENT     "Start: 4532 End: 4838" 1)
COMMENT     #66=(CLinePar
COMMENT     (CParagraph 0 (0 0) 1 2 3 0 180)
COMMENT     "Original Location Description:" 1)
COMMENT     #67=(CLinePar
COMMENT     (CParagraph 0 (0 0) 1 2 3 0 180)
COMMENT     " 4532..4838" 1))) "f1_origin")
COMMENT     #68=(CFolderPar
COMMENT     (CGroupPar
COMMENT     (CParagraph 6372 (3 #4# 0) 1 2 2 0 194)
COMMENT     (CObjectList
COMMENT     #69=(CLinePar
COMMENT     (CParagraph 0 (0 0) 1 2 3 0 180)
COMMENT     "Start: 6372 End: 6991" 1)
COMMENT     #70=(CLinePar
COMMENT     (CParagraph 0 (0 0) 1 2 3 0 180)
COMMENT     "Original Location Description:" 1)
COMMENT     #71=(CLinePar
COMMENT     (CParagraph 0 (0 0) 1 2 3 0 180)
COMMENT     " 6372..6991" 1))) "pBR322_origin")))
COMMENT     "Misc. Feature (2 total)")
COMMENT     #72=(CFolderPar
COMMENT     (CGroupPar (CParagraph 22 (7 22 0) 1 1 1 0 178)
COMMENT     (CObjectList
COMMENT     #73=(CFolderPar
COMMENT     (CGroupPar
COMMENT     (CParagraph 3166 (3 #7# 0) 1 2 2 0 194)
COMMENT     (CObjectList
COMMENT     #74=(CLinePar
COMMENT     (CParagraph 0 (0 0) 1 2 3 0 180)
COMMENT     "Start: 3166 End: 3753" 1)
COMMENT     #75=(CLinePar
COMMENT     (CParagraph 0 (0 0) 1 2 3 0 180)
COMMENT     "Original Location Description:" 1)
COMMENT     #76=(CLinePar
COMMENT     (CParagraph 0 (0 0) 1 2 3 0 180)
COMMENT     " 3166..3753" 1))) "WPRE")))
COMMENT     "Misc. Marker (1 total)")
COMMENT     #77=(CFolderPar
COMMENT     (CGroupPar (CParagraph 29 (7 29 0) 1 1 1 0 178)
COMMENT     (CObjectList
COMMENT     #78=(CFolderPar
COMMENT     (CGroupPar
COMMENT     (CParagraph 145 (3 #9# 0) 1 2 2 0 194)
COMMENT     (CObjectList
COMMENT     #79=(CLinePar
COMMENT     (CParagraph 0 (0 0) 1 2 3 0 180)
COMMENT     "Start: 145 End: 1437" 1)
COMMENT     #80=(CLinePar
COMMENT     (CParagraph 0 (0 0) 1 2 3 0 180)
COMMENT     "Original Location Description:" 1)
COMMENT     #81=(CLinePar
COMMENT     (CParagraph 0 (0 0) 1 2 3 0 180)
COMMENT     " 145..1437" 1))) "CamKII promoter")))
COMMENT     "Promoter Eukaryotic (1 total)")
COMMENT     #82=(CFolderPar
COMMENT     (CGroupPar (CParagraph 62 (7 62 0) 1 1 1 0 178)
COMMENT     (CObjectList
COMMENT     #83=(CFolderPar
COMMENT     (CGroupPar
COMMENT     (CParagraph 1844 (3 #12# 0) 1 2 2 0 194)
COMMENT     (CObjectList
COMMENT     #84=(CLinePar
COMMENT     (CParagraph 0 (0 0) 1 2 3 0 180)
COMMENT     "Start: 1844 End: 1846" 1)
COMMENT     #85=(CLinePar
COMMENT     (CParagraph 0 (0 0) 1 2 3 0 180)
COMMENT     "Original Location Description:" 1)
COMMENT     #86=(CLinePar
COMMENT     (CParagraph 0 (0 0) 1 2 3 0 180)
COMMENT     " 1844..1846" 1))) "E123T")
COMMENT     #87=(CFolderPar
COMMENT     (CGroupPar
COMMENT     (CParagraph 1844 (3 #15# 0) 1 2 2 0 194)
COMMENT     (CObjectList
COMMENT     #88=(CLinePar
COMMENT     (CParagraph 0 (0 0) 1 2 3 0 180)
COMMENT     "Start: 1844 End: 1846" 1)
COMMENT     #89=(CLinePar
COMMENT     (CParagraph 0 (0 0) 1 2 3 0 180)
COMMENT     "Original Location Description:" 1)
COMMENT     #90=(CLinePar
COMMENT     (CParagraph 0 (0 0) 1 2 3 0 180)
COMMENT     " 1844..1846" 1)))
COMMENT     "GAG in ChR2(H134R)"))) "Mutation (2 total)")))
COMMENT     "Feature Map")
COMMENT     #91=(CFolderPar
COMMENT     (CGroupPar (CParagraph 13 (0 0) 1 2 0 0 178)
COMMENT     (CObjectList
COMMENT     #92=(CRSFolderPar
COMMENT     (CFolderPar
COMMENT     (CGroupPar (CParagraph 25116648 (8 0) 1 1 1 0 178)
COMMENT     (CObjectList
COMMENT     #93=(CGroupPar
COMMENT     (CParagraph 0 (10 #3# 0) 1 2 2 0 180)
COMMENT     (CObjectList
COMMENT     #94=(CLinePar
COMMENT     (CParagraph 0 (1 #3# 1) 1 2 2 0 191)
COMMENT     " N1: 2421 " 1)
COMMENT     #95=(CLinePar
COMMENT     (CParagraph 0 (1 #3# 2) 1 2 2 0 191)
COMMENT     " N2: 2451 " 1)
COMMENT     #96=(CLinePar
COMMENT     (CParagraph 0 (1 #3# 3) 1 2 2 0 191)
COMMENT     " N3: 2601 " 1)
COMMENT     #97=(CLinePar
COMMENT     (CParagraph 0 (1 #3# 4) 1 2 2 0 191)
COMMENT     " N4: 2778 " 1)
COMMENT     #98=(CLinePar
COMMENT     (CParagraph 0 (1 #3# 5) 1 2 2 0 191)
COMMENT     " N5: 3842 " 1))))) "AleI: 5 sites") 5 5
COMMENT     "CACNNNNGTG" "GTGNNNNCAC")
COMMENT     #99=(CRSFolderPar
COMMENT     (CFolderPar
COMMENT     (CGroupPar (CParagraph 25116680 (8 0) 1 1 1 0 178)
COMMENT     (CObjectList
COMMENT     #100=(CGroupPar
COMMENT     (CParagraph 0 (10 #2# 0) 1 2 2 0 180)
COMMENT     (CObjectList
COMMENT     #101=(CLinePar
COMMENT     (CParagraph 0 (1 #2# 1) 1 2 2 0 191)
COMMENT     " N1: 322 " 1)
COMMENT     #102=(CLinePar
COMMENT     (CParagraph 0 (1 #2# 2) 1 2 2 0 191)
COMMENT     " N2: 1714 " 1)
COMMENT     #103=(CLinePar
COMMENT     (CParagraph 0 (1 #2# 3) 1 2 2 0 191)
COMMENT     " N3: 4101 " 1)
COMMENT     #104=(CLinePar
COMMENT     (CParagraph 0 (1 #2# 4) 1 2 2 0 191)
COMMENT     " N4: 5120 " 1)
COMMENT     #105=(CLinePar
COMMENT     (CParagraph 0 (1 #2# 5) 1 2 2 0 191)
COMMENT     " N5: 7037 " 1))))) "NspI: 5 sites") 5
COMMENT     1 "RCATGY" "YGTACR")
COMMENT     #106=(CRSFolderPar
COMMENT     (CFolderPar
COMMENT     (CGroupPar (CParagraph 25116712 (8 0) 1 1 1 0 178)
COMMENT     (CObjectList
COMMENT     #107=(CGroupPar
COMMENT     (CParagraph 0 (10 #1# 0) 1 2 2 0 180)
COMMENT     (CObjectList
COMMENT     #108=(CLinePar
COMMENT     (CParagraph 0 (1 #1# 1) 1 2 2 0 191)
COMMENT     " N1: 3668 " 1))))) "SacII: 1 site")
COMMENT     4 2 "CCGCGG" "GGCGCC")
COMMENT     #109=(CRSFolderPar
COMMENT     (CFolderPar
COMMENT     (CGroupPar (CParagraph 25116744 (8 0) 1 1 1 0 178)
COMMENT     (CObjectList
COMMENT     #110=(CGroupPar
COMMENT     (CParagraph 0 (10 #0# 0) 1 2 2 0 180)
COMMENT     (CObjectList
COMMENT     #111=(CLinePar
COMMENT     (CParagraph 0 (1 #0# 1) 1 2 2 0 191)
COMMENT     " N1: 30 " 1)
COMMENT     #112=(CLinePar
COMMENT     (CParagraph 0 (1 #0# 2) 1 2 2 0 191)
COMMENT     " N2: 41 " 1)
COMMENT     #113=(CLinePar
COMMENT     (CParagraph 0 (1 #0# 3) 1 2 2 0 191)
COMMENT     " N3: 4386 " 1)
COMMENT     #114=(CLinePar
COMMENT     (CParagraph 0 (1 #0# 4) 1 2 2 0 191)
COMMENT     " N4: 4397 " 1))))) "XmaI: 4 sites")
COMMENT     1 5 "CCCGGG" "GGGCCC")))
COMMENT     "Restriction/Methylation Map"))))
COMMENT     (CGraphView
COMMENT     (CWStyleSheet
COMMENT     (CObjectList
COMMENT     #115=(CWidgetStyle "Annotation" 0 0 1
COMMENT     (LOGFONT 0 0 0 0 400 0 0 0 0 3 2 1 18 "Times New Roman") 0.91 0
COMMENT     0 0)
COMMENT     #116=(CWidgetStyle "Uniq RSite Label" 1 (LOGPEN 0 0 153) 1 0 1
COMMENT     (LOGFONT 0 0 0 0 400 0 0 0 0 3 2 1 18 "Georgia") 0.555556 128 1
COMMENT     5 "@N (@S)" 0)
COMMENT     #117=(CWidgetStyle "Vanilla" 1 (LOGPEN 0 0 0) 1 1
COMMENT     (LOGBRUSH 0 16777215 0) 1
COMMENT     (LOGFONT 0 0 0 0 400 0 0 0 0 7 48 2 18 "Times New Roman") 0.8 0
COMMENT     1 2 "?" 0)
COMMENT     #118=(CWidgetStyle "Mark 1" 0 0 1
COMMENT     (LOGFONT 0 0 0 0 400 0 0 0 2 7 48 2 2 "Windings") 0.7 0 1 2 "?"
COMMENT     0)
COMMENT     #119=(CWidgetStyle "Motif Label" 1 (LOGPEN 0 0 16744512) 1 0 1
COMMENT     (LOGFONT 0 0 0 0 400 0 0 0 0 3 2 1 34 "Arial") 0.611111 8388608
COMMENT     1 65535 "@N (@H)" 0)
COMMENT     #120=(CWidgetStyle "RSite Label" 1 (LOGPEN 0 0 13408563) 1 0 1
COMMENT     (LOGFONT 0 0 0 0 400 0 0 0 0 3 2 1 18 "Georgia") 0.555556 0 1 5
COMMENT     "@N (@S)" 0)
COMMENT     #121=(CWidgetStyle "Signal Label" 1 (LOGPEN 0 0 0) 1 0 1
COMMENT     (LOGFONT 0 0 0 0 700 0 0 0 0 3 2 1 34 "Arial") 0.666667 0 1 1
COMMENT     "@N" 0)
COMMENT     #122=(CWidgetStyle "Fragment Label 2" 1 (LOGPEN 0 0 0) 1 0 1
COMMENT     (LOGFONT 0 0 0 0 400 0 0 0 0 3 2 1 49 "Courier New") 1.05 0 1 48
COMMENT     "@F bp (molecule @L bp)" 0)
COMMENT     #123=(CWidgetStyle "Fragment Label 1" 1 (LOGPEN 0 0 0) 1 0 1
COMMENT     (LOGFONT 0 0 0 0 400 0 0 0 0 3 2 1 34 "Arial") 0.91 0 1 1
COMMENT     "Fragment of @N" 0)
COMMENT     #124=(CWidgetStyle "Molecule Label 2" 0 0 1
COMMENT     (LOGFONT 0 0 0 0 400 0 0 0 0 3 2 1 18 "Georgia") 0.555556 0 1 16
COMMENT     "@L bp" 0)
COMMENT     #125=(CWidgetStyle "Molecule Label 1" 0 0 1
COMMENT     (LOGFONT 0 0 0 0 400 0 0 0 0 3 2 1 34 "Verdana") 0.833333 0 1 1
COMMENT     "@N" 0)
COMMENT     #126=(CWidgetStyle "Shape GAP" 1 (LOGPEN 1 0 0) 3 1
COMMENT     (LOGBRUSH 0 16777215 0) 0 0 0)
COMMENT     #127=(CWidgetStyle "Shape 4" 1 (LOGPEN 0 0 0) 1 1
COMMENT     (LOGBRUSH 2 8388608 5) 0 0 0)
COMMENT     #128=(CWidgetStyle "Shape 3" 1 (LOGPEN 0 0 3355545) 1 1
COMMENT     (LOGBRUSH 0 6724095 0) 0 0 1 (LOGSHAPE 9 1 0.8 1.8 0))
COMMENT     #129=(CWidgetStyle "Shape 2" 1 (LOGPEN 0 0 0) 1 1 (LOGBRUSH 0 128 0)
            0
COMMENT     0 0)
COMMENT     #130=(CWidgetStyle "Shape 1" 1 (LOGPEN 0 0 6723840) 1 1
COMMENT     (LOGBRUSH 0 10079334 0) 0 0 1 (LOGSHAPE 9 1 0.8 1.8 0))
COMMENT     #131=(CWidgetStyle "Shape 0" 1 (LOGPEN 0 0 0) 1 1 (LOGBRUSH 0 0 0) 0
            0
COMMENT     0)
COMMENT     #132=(CWidgetStyle "Axis" 1 (LOGPEN 0 0 10079436) 2 1
COMMENT     (LOGBRUSH 0 13434879 0) 0 0 1 (LOGSHAPE 10 1 0 0 0))
COMMENT     #133=(CWidgetStyle "ORF" 1 (LOGPEN 0 0 16384) 8 0 0 0 1
COMMENT     (LOGSHAPE 7 0.2 3.41182 2.86186 0.609808))
COMMENT     #134=(CWidgetStyle "Line 4" 1 (LOGPEN 0 0 32768) 8 0 0 0 0)
COMMENT     #135=(CWidgetStyle "Line 3" 1 (LOGPEN 0 0 16711680) 8 0 0 0 0)
COMMENT     #136=(CWidgetStyle "Line 2" 1 (LOGPEN 0 0 6723840) 8 0 0 0 1
COMMENT     (LOGSHAPE 1 1.9 0 0 0))
COMMENT     #137=(CWidgetStyle "Line 1" 1 (LOGPEN 0 0 16711680) 1 0 0 0 0)
COMMENT     #138=(CWidgetStyle "Short Promoter" 1 (LOGPEN 0 0 128) 6 0 0 0 0)
COMMENT     #139=(CWidgetStyle "RSite" 1 (LOGPEN 0 0 10053171) 8 0 0 0 1
COMMENT     (LOGSHAPE 1 1.9 0 0 0))
COMMENT     #140=(CWidgetStyle "Motif" 1 (LOGPEN 0 0 0) 1 0 0 0 0)
COMMENT     #141=(CWidgetStyle "Short Signal" 1 (LOGPEN 0 0 13395507) 10 0 0 0 1
COMMENT     (LOGSHAPE 1 1.9 0 0 0))
COMMENT     #142=(CWidgetStyle "Line 0" 1 (LOGPEN 0 0 0) 8 0 0 0 0)
COMMENT     #143=(CWidgetStyle "Void" 0 0 0 0 0)
COMMENT     #144=(CWidgetStyle "General Label" 1 (LOGPEN 0 0 0) 1 0 1
COMMENT     (LOGFONT 0 0 0 0 400 0 0 0 0 3 2 1 18 "Times New Roman") 0.91 0
COMMENT     1 3 "@T @N " 0)
COMMENT     #145=(CWidgetStyle "Position" 1 (LOGPEN 0 0 0) 1 0 0 0 0)
COMMENT     #146=(CWidgetStyle "Position Label" 1 (LOGPEN 0 0 8388608) 1 0 1
COMMENT     (LOGFONT 0 0 0 0 400 0 1 0 0 3 2 1 34 "Arial") 0.63 8388608 1 1
COMMENT     "@N" 0)
COMMENT     #147=(CWidgetStyle "Range" 1 (LOGPEN 0 0 0) 1 1
COMMENT     (LOGBRUSH 0 16777215 0) 0 0 0)
COMMENT     #148=(CWidgetStyle "Range Label" 1 (LOGPEN 0 0 8388608) 1 0 1
COMMENT     (LOGFONT 0 0 0 0 400 0 1 0 0 3 2 1 34 "Arial") 0.63 8388608 1 1
COMMENT     "@N" 0)
COMMENT     #149=(CWidgetStyle "ORF Label" 1 (LOGPEN 0 0 49216) 1 0 1
COMMENT     (LOGFONT 0 0 0 0 400 0 0 0 0 3 2 1 18 "Times New Roman")
COMMENT     0.611111 0 1 65535 "@N" 0)) 0.164644 1.74233 0.164644 2.53336
COMMENT     (70 (CShapeMapEntry 0 "Unique RSite" 1 "Uniq RSite Label") 67
COMMENT     (CShapeMapEntry 0 "ORF" 0 "ORF Label")) 40.0378 40.0378 58.5 58.5
            0.1
COMMENT     -34817) 1 1 0 1 1
COMMENT     (mapper: 21.5606 -16.1653 40.0378 40.0378 0.01 10 -1 7048 7048 1 0
            0)
COMMENT     #150=(CGroupWidget (CWidget 0 (0 0) 1 2 0 0 Nil 1163022423 100)
COMMENT     (CObjectList
COMMENT     #151=(CGroupWidget (CWidget 1 (0 0) 1 2 0 0 Nil -1154 100)
COMMENT     (CObjectList
COMMENT     #152=(CAxis
COMMENT     (CWideLine
COMMENT     (CWidget 0 (0 0) 1 2 0 0 #132# 24746348 0)
COMMENT     (LOGPEN 0 0 10079436) 2 (LOGBRUSH 0 13434879 0) 1
COMMENT     6.27508 6.27308 1 0.0214037) 0.0890066)
COMMENT     #153=(CLabel
COMMENT     (CWidget 1001 (0 0) 1 2 0 0 #125# 2081903016 100)
COMMENT     (LOGPEN 0 0 13408563) 1
COMMENT     (LOGFONT 58 22 0 0 400 0 0 0 0 3 2 1 34 "Verdana")
COMMENT     1.74233 0.833333 0
COMMENT     "pAAV.CaMKIIa.ChETA-EYFP.WPRE.hGH (Mod Addgene26969) (p2355-Q)"
COMMENT     "@N" 1 0 0.871165 0 -10 39.6375 1.34873 Nil)
COMMENT     #154=(CLabel (CWidget 1002 (0 0) 1 2 0 0 #124# 3 100)
COMMENT     (LOGPEN 0 0 13408563) 1
COMMENT     (LOGFONT 38 14 0 0 400 0 0 0 0 3 2 1 18 "Georgia")
COMMENT     1.74233 0.555556 0 "7048 bp" "@L bp" 16 0 -0.871165
COMMENT     0 -10.8 2.67247 0.974079 Nil)) (CObjectList))
COMMENT     #155=(CGroupWidget (CWidget 10 (6 0) 1 2 0 0 Nil -1084 100)
COMMENT     (CObjectList
COMMENT     #156=(CGroupWidget
COMMENT     (CWidget 4 (7 4 0) 1 2 0 0 Nil -666 100)
COMMENT     (CObjectList
COMMENT     #157=(CWideArrow
COMMENT     (CWideLine
COMMENT     (CWidget 0 (3 #8# 0) 1 2 0 0 #128# 0 100)
COMMENT     (LOGPEN 0 0 3355545) 1
COMMENT     (LOGBRUSH 0 6724095 0) 1 0.739645 1.50599 1
COMMENT     0.082322) 0.8 1.8 0)
COMMENT     #158=(CLabel
COMMENT     (CWidget 0 (0 0) 1 2 0 0 #121# 2081903016 100)
COMMENT     (LOGPEN 0 0 0) 1
COMMENT     (LOGFONT 46 17 0 0 700 0 0 0 0 3 2 1 34
COMMENT     "Arial") 1.74233 0.666667 0 "Amp-R" "@N" 1
COMMENT     -12.457 5.22699 0 -10 2.67247 1.12394 #157#)
COMMENT     #159=(CWideArrow
COMMENT     (CWideLine
COMMENT     (CWidget 0 (3 #13# 0) 1 2 0 0 #128# 0 100)
COMMENT     (LOGPEN 0 0 3355545) 1
COMMENT     (LOGBRUSH 0 6724095 0) 1 4.11745 4.95856 1
COMMENT     0.082322) 0.8 1.8 0)
COMMENT     #160=(CLabel
COMMENT     (CWidget 0 (0 0) 1 2 0 0 #121# 2082602612 100)
COMMENT     (LOGPEN 0 0 0) 1
COMMENT     (LOGFONT 46 17 0 0 700 0 0 0 0 3 2 1 34
COMMENT     "Arial") 1.74233 0.666667 0
COMMENT     "ChR2(H134R/E123T)" "@N" 1 16.1141 -5.22699 0
COMMENT     -10 7.59282 1.12394 #159#)
COMMENT     #161=(CWideArrow
COMMENT     (CWideLine
COMMENT     (CWidget 0 (3 #14# 0) 1 2 0 0 #128# 0 100)
COMMENT     (LOGPEN 0 0 3355545) 1
COMMENT     (LOGBRUSH 0 6724095 0) 1 3.47927 4.11745 1
COMMENT     0.082322) 0.8 1.8 0)
COMMENT     #162=(CLabel
COMMENT     (CWidget 0 (0 0) 1 2 0 0 #121# 393253 100)
COMMENT     (LOGPEN 0 0 0) 1
COMMENT     (LOGFONT 46 17 0 0 700 0 0 0 0 3 2 1 34
COMMENT     "Arial") 1.74233 0.666667 0 "EYFP" "@N" 1
COMMENT     9.35217 -13.9386 0 -10 2.09802 1.12394 #161#))
COMMENT     (CObjectList))
COMMENT     #163=(CGroupWidget
COMMENT     (CWidget 14 (7 14 0) 1 2 0 0 Nil -945 100)
COMMENT     (CObjectList
COMMENT     #164=(CLine
COMMENT     (CWidget 0 (3 #6# 0) 1 2 0 0 #134# 545 100)
COMMENT     (LOGPEN 0 6 32768) 8 0.835356 2.4815 2.90785)
COMMENT     #165=(CLabel (CWidget 0 (0 0) 1 2 0 0 #121# 0 100)
COMMENT     (LOGPEN 0 0 0) 1
COMMENT     (LOGFONT 46 17 0 0 700 0 0 0 0 3 2 1 34
COMMENT     "Arial") 1.74233 0.666667 0 "hGH polyA" "@N"
COMMENT     1 -8.72982 -10.454 0 -10 4.17106 1.12394
COMMENT     #164#)) (CObjectList))
COMMENT     #166=(CGroupWidget
COMMENT     (CWidget 19 (7 19 0) 1 2 0 0 Nil -666 100)
COMMENT     (CObjectList
COMMENT     #167=(CWideArrow
COMMENT     (CWideLine
COMMENT     (CWidget 0 (3 #10# 0) 1 2 0 0 #127# 758 100)
COMMENT     (LOGPEN 0 0 0) 1 (LOGBRUSH 2 8388608 5) 1
COMMENT     2.33108 2.44679 1 0.082322) 0.8 1.8 1)
COMMENT     #168=(CLabel
COMMENT     (CWidget 0 (0 0) 1 2 0 0 #121# 24981068 100)
COMMENT     (LOGPEN 0 0 0) 1
COMMENT     (LOGFONT 46 17 0 0 700 0 0 0 0 3 2 1 34
COMMENT     "Arial") 1.74233 0.666667 0 "ITR" "@N" 1
COMMENT     -10.8242 -6.96932 0 -10 1.34873 1.12394 #167#)
COMMENT     #169=(CWideArrow
COMMENT     (CWideLine
COMMENT     (CWidget 0 (3 #11# 0) 1 2 0 0 #127# 0 100)
COMMENT     (LOGPEN 0 0 0) 1 (LOGBRUSH 2 8388608 5) 1
COMMENT     6.15748 6.27319 1 0.082322) 0.8 1.8 0)
COMMENT     #170=(CLabel (CWidget 0 (0 0) 1 2 0 0 #121# 0 100)
COMMENT     (LOGPEN 0 0 0) 1
COMMENT     (LOGFONT 46 17 0 0 700 0 0 0 0 3 2 1 34
COMMENT     "Arial") 1.74233 0.666667 0 "ITR" "@N" 1
COMMENT     7.22271 10.454 0 -10 1.34873 1.12394 #169#))
COMMENT     (CObjectList))
COMMENT     #171=(CGroupWidget
COMMENT     (CWidget 21 (7 21 0) 1 2 0 0 Nil -1015 100)
COMMENT     (CObjectList
COMMENT     #172=(CWideArrow
COMMENT     (CWideLine
COMMENT     (CWidget 0 (3 #4# 0) 1 2 0 0 #130# 0 100)
COMMENT     (LOGPEN 0 0 6723840) 1
COMMENT     (LOGBRUSH 0 10079334 0) 1 0.0507338 0.602575
COMMENT     1 0.082322) 0.8 1.8 0)
COMMENT     #173=(CLabel
COMMENT     (CWidget 0 (0 0) 1 2 0 0 #121# 25915600 100)
COMMENT     (LOGPEN 0 0 0) 1
COMMENT     (LOGFONT 46 17 0 0 700 0 0 0 0 3 2 1 34
COMMENT     "Arial") 1.74233 0.666667 0 "pBR322_origin"
COMMENT     "@N" 1 -9.52258 10.454 0 -10 5.66964 1.12394
COMMENT     #172#)
COMMENT     #174=(CWideArrow
COMMENT     (CWideLine
COMMENT     (CWidget 0 (3 #5# 0) 1 2 0 0 #130# 0 100)
COMMENT     (LOGPEN 0 0 6723840) 1
COMMENT     (LOGBRUSH 0 10079334 0) 1 1.96705 2.2403 1
COMMENT     0.082322) 0.8 1.8 0)
COMMENT     #175=(CLabel (CWidget 0 (0 0) 1 2 0 0 #121# 2 100)
COMMENT     (LOGPEN 0 0 0) 1
COMMENT     (LOGFONT 46 17 0 0 700 0 0 0 0 3 2 1 34
COMMENT     "Arial") 1.74233 0.666667 0 "f1_origin" "@N"
COMMENT     1 -13.7377 -1.74233 0 -10 3.42177 1.12394
COMMENT     #174#)) (CObjectList))
COMMENT     #176=(CGroupWidget
COMMENT     (CWidget 22 (7 22 0) 1 2 0 0 Nil -177 100)
COMMENT     (CObjectList
COMMENT     #177=(CWideArrow
COMMENT     (CWideLine
COMMENT     (CWidget 0 (3 #7# 0) 1 2 0 0 #129# 894 100)
COMMENT     (LOGPEN 0 0 0) 1 (LOGBRUSH 0 128 0) 1
COMMENT     2.93277 3.45613 1 0.082322) 0.8 1.8 0)
COMMENT     #178=(CLabel (CWidget 0 (0 0) 1 2 0 0 #121# 0 100)
COMMENT     (LOGPEN 0 0 0) 1
COMMENT     (LOGFONT 46 17 0 0 700 0 0 0 0 3 2 1 34
COMMENT     "Arial") 1.74233 0.666667 0 "WPRE" "@N" 1
COMMENT     2.94078 -15.681 0 -10 2.42271 1.12394 #177#))
COMMENT     (CObjectList))
COMMENT     #179=(CGroupWidget
COMMENT     (CWidget 29 (7 29 0) 1 2 0 0 Nil -1015 100)
COMMENT     (CObjectList
COMMENT     #180=(CWideArrow
COMMENT     (CWideLine
COMMENT     (CWidget 0 (3 #9# 0) 1 2 0 0 #130# 0 100)
COMMENT     (LOGPEN 0 0 6723840) 1
COMMENT     (LOGBRUSH 0 10079334 0) 1 4.99416 6.14502 1
COMMENT     0.082322) 0.8 1.8 0)
COMMENT     #181=(CLabel
COMMENT     (CWidget 0 (0 0) 1 2 0 0 #121# 21673584 100)
COMMENT     (LOGPEN 0 0 0) 1
COMMENT     (LOGFONT 46 17 0 0 700 0 0 0 0 3 2 1 34
COMMENT     "Arial") 1.74233 0.666667 0
COMMENT     "CamKII promoter" "@N" 1 13.6293 6.96932 0
COMMENT     -10 6.41893 1.12394 #180#)) (CObjectList))
COMMENT     #182=(CGroupWidget
COMMENT     (CWidget 62 (7 62 0) 1 2 0 0 Nil -317 100)
COMMENT     (CObjectList
COMMENT     #183=(CScratch
COMMENT     (CWidget 0 (3 #12# 0) 1 2 0 0 #141# 4063728
COMMENT     100) (LOGPEN 0 8 13395507) 10 1 4.63279 1.9
COMMENT     0.082322 1)
COMMENT     #184=(CLabel
COMMENT     (CWidget 0 (0 0) 1 2 0 0 #121# 22161824 100)
COMMENT     (LOGPEN 0 0 0) 1
COMMENT     (LOGFONT 46 17 0 0 700 0 0 0 0 3 2 1 34
COMMENT     "Arial") 1.74233 0.666667 0 "E123T" "@N" 1
COMMENT     13.2436 -1.74233 0 -10 2.42271 1.12394 #183#)
COMMENT     #185=(CScratch
COMMENT     (CWidget 0 (3 #15# 0) 1 2 0 0 #141# 32 100)
COMMENT     (LOGPEN 0 8 13395507) 10 1 4.63279 1.9
COMMENT     0.082322 1)
COMMENT     #186=(CLabel (CWidget 0 (0 0) 1 2 0 0 #121# 0 100)
COMMENT     (LOGPEN 0 0 0) 1
COMMENT     (LOGFONT 46 17 0 0 700 0 0 0 0 3 2 1 34
COMMENT     "Arial") 1.74233 0.666667 0
COMMENT     "GAG in ChR2(H134R)" "@N" 1 16.3998 -3.48466
COMMENT     0 -10 7.96747 1.12394 #185#)) (CObjectList)))
COMMENT     (CObjectList))
COMMENT     #187=(CGroupWidget (CWidget 11 (8 0) 1 2 0 0 Nil -805 100)
COMMENT     (CObjectList
COMMENT     #188=(CGroupWidget
COMMENT     (CWidget 1 (10 #1# 0) 1 2 0 0 Nil -177 100)
COMMENT     (CObjectList
COMMENT     #189=(CScratch
COMMENT     (CWidget 1 (1 #1# 1) 1 2 0 0 #139# 1638406
COMMENT     100) (LOGPEN 0 6 10053171) 8 1 3.00931 1.9
COMMENT     0.082322 1)
COMMENT     #190=(CLabel
COMMENT     (CWidget 0 (0 0) 1 2 0 0 #116# 268673032 100)
COMMENT     (LOGPEN 0 0 153) 1
COMMENT     (LOGFONT 38 14 0 0 400 0 0 0 0 3 2 1 18
COMMENT     "Georgia") 1.74233 0.555556 128
COMMENT     "SacII (3668)" "@N (@S)" 5 -4.80461 -13.9386
COMMENT     0 -10 3.87134 0.974079 #189#)) (CObjectList))
COMMENT     #191=(CGroupWidget
COMMENT     (CWidget 4 (10 #0# 0) 1 2 0 0 Nil -875 100)
COMMENT     (CObjectList
COMMENT     #192=(CScratch
COMMENT     (CWidget 1 (1 #0# 1) 1 2 0 0 #139# 0 100)
COMMENT     (LOGPEN 0 6 10053171) 8 1 6.24737 1.9
COMMENT     0.082322 1)
COMMENT     #193=(CLabel
COMMENT     (CWidget 0 (0 0) 1 2 0 0 #120# 393250 100)
COMMENT     (LOGPEN 0 0 13408563) 1
COMMENT     (LOGFONT 38 14 0 0 400 0 0 0 0 3 2 1 18
COMMENT     "Georgia") 1.74233 0.555556 0 "XmaI (30)"
COMMENT     "@N (@S)" 5 3.27056 13.9386 0 -10 3.29688
COMMENT     0.974079 #192#)
COMMENT     #194=(CScratch
COMMENT     (CWidget 2 (1 #0# 2) 1 2 0 0 #139# 0 100)
COMMENT     (LOGPEN 0 6 10053171) 8 1 6.23758 1.9
COMMENT     0.082322 1)
COMMENT     #195=(CLabel
COMMENT     (CWidget 0 (0 0) 1 2 0 0 #120# 25426148 100)
COMMENT     (LOGPEN 0 0 13408563) 1
COMMENT     (LOGFONT 38 14 0 0 400 0 0 0 0 3 2 1 18
COMMENT     "Georgia") 1.74233 0.555556 0 "XmaI (41)"
COMMENT     "@N (@S)" 5 3.21973 12.1963 0 -10 3.172
COMMENT     0.974079 #194#)
COMMENT     #196=(CScratch
COMMENT     (CWidget 3 (1 #0# 3) 1 2 0 0 #139# 116 100)
COMMENT     (LOGPEN 0 6 10053171) 8 1 2.37025 1.9
COMMENT     0.082322 1)
COMMENT     #197=(CLabel
COMMENT     (CWidget 0 (0 0) 1 2 0 0 #120# 4063824 100)
COMMENT     (LOGPEN 0 0 13408563) 1
COMMENT     (LOGFONT 38 14 0 0 400 0 0 0 0 3 2 1 18
COMMENT     "Georgia") 1.74233 0.555556 0 "XmaI (4386)"
COMMENT     "@N (@S)" 5 -13.37 -5.22699 0 -10 4.04618
COMMENT     0.974079 #196#)
COMMENT     #198=(CScratch
COMMENT     (CWidget 4 (1 #0# 4) 1 2 0 0 #139# 2111801
COMMENT     100) (LOGPEN 0 6 10053171) 8 1 2.36046 1.9
COMMENT     0.082322 1)
COMMENT     #199=(CLabel
COMMENT     (CWidget 0 (0 0) 1 2 0 0 #120# 25319852 100)
COMMENT     (LOGPEN 0 0 13408563) 1
COMMENT     (LOGFONT 38 14 0 0 400 0 0 0 0 3 2 1 18
COMMENT     "Georgia") 1.74233 0.555556 0 "XmaI (4397)"
COMMENT     "@N (@S)" 5 -13.9158 -3.48466 0 -10 3.99622
COMMENT     0.974079 #198#)) (CObjectList))
COMMENT     #200=(CGroupWidget
COMMENT     (CWidget 5 (10 #2# 0) 1 2 0 0 Nil -108 100)
COMMENT     (CObjectList
COMMENT     #201=(CScratch
COMMENT     (CWidget 1 (1 #2# 1) 1 2 0 0 #139# 24990328
COMMENT     100) (LOGPEN 0 6 10053171) 8 1 5.98747 1.9
COMMENT     0.082322 1)
COMMENT     #202=(CLabel (CWidget 0 (0 0) 1 2 0 0 #120# 0 100)
COMMENT     (LOGPEN 0 0 13408563) 1
COMMENT     (LOGFONT 38 14 0 0 400 0 0 0 0 3 2 1 18
COMMENT     "Georgia") 1.74233 0.555556 0 "NspI (322)"
COMMENT     "@N (@S)" 5 10.7403 8.71165 0 -10 3.42177
COMMENT     0.974079 #201#)
COMMENT     #203=(CScratch
COMMENT     (CWidget 2 (1 #2# 2) 1 2 0 0 #139# 1694507060
COMMENT     100) (LOGPEN 0 6 10053171) 8 1 4.7485 1.9
COMMENT     0.082322 1)
COMMENT     #204=(CLabel
COMMENT     (CWidget 0 (0 0) 1 2 0 0 #120# 25299848 100)
COMMENT     (LOGPEN 0 0 13408563) 1
COMMENT     (LOGFONT 38 14 0 0 400 0 0 0 0 3 2 1 18
COMMENT     "Georgia") 1.74233 0.555556 0 "NspI (1714)"
COMMENT     "@N (@S)" 5 14.1536 0 0 -10 3.67153 0.974079
COMMENT     #203#)
COMMENT     #205=(CScratch
COMMENT     (CWidget 3 (1 #2# 3) 1 2 0 0 #139# 0 100)
COMMENT     (LOGPEN 0 6 10053171) 8 1 2.62391 1.9
COMMENT     0.082322 1)
COMMENT     #206=(CLabel
COMMENT     (CWidget 0 (0 0) 1 2 0 0 #120# 4063824 100)
COMMENT     (LOGPEN 0 0 13408563) 1
COMMENT     (LOGFONT 38 14 0 0 400 0 0 0 0 3 2 1 18
COMMENT     "Georgia") 1.74233 0.555556 0 "NspI (4101)"
COMMENT     "@N (@S)" 5 -10.9406 -8.71165 0 -10 3.74646
COMMENT     0.974079 #205#)
COMMENT     #207=(CScratch
COMMENT     (CWidget 4 (1 #2# 4) 1 2 0 0 #139# 0 100)
COMMENT     (LOGPEN 0 6 10053171) 8 1 1.71694 1.9
COMMENT     0.082322 1)
COMMENT     #208=(CLabel
COMMENT     (CWidget 0 (0 0) 1 2 0 0 #120# 4063824 100)
COMMENT     (LOGPEN 0 0 13408563) 1
COMMENT     (LOGFONT 38 14 0 0 400 0 0 0 0 3 2 1 18
COMMENT     "Georgia") 1.74233 0.555556 0 "NspI (5120)"
COMMENT     "@N (@S)" 5 -14.232 0 0 -10 3.79641 0.974079
COMMENT     #207#)
COMMENT     #209=(CScratch
COMMENT     (CWidget 5 (1 #2# 5) 1 2 0 0 #139# 0 100)
COMMENT     (LOGPEN 0 6 10053171) 8 1 0.0106808 1.9
COMMENT     0.082322 1)
COMMENT     #210=(CLabel
COMMENT     (CWidget 0 (0 0) 1 2 0 0 #120# 25212336 100)
COMMENT     (LOGPEN 0 0 13408563) 1
COMMENT     (LOGFONT 38 14 0 0 400 0 0 0 0 3 2 1 18
COMMENT     "Georgia") 1.74233 0.555556 0 "NspI (7037)"
COMMENT     "@N (@S)" 5 -3.13275 12.1963 0 -10 3.87134
COMMENT     0.974079 #209#)) (CObjectList))
COMMENT     #211=(CGroupWidget
COMMENT     (CWidget 5 (10 #3# 0) 1 2 0 0 Nil -1224 100)
COMMENT     (CObjectList
COMMENT     #212=(CScratch
COMMENT     (CWidget 1 (1 #3# 1) 1 2 0 0 #139# 0 100)
COMMENT     (LOGPEN 0 6 10053171) 8 1 4.11923 1.9
COMMENT     0.082322 1)
COMMENT     #213=(CLabel
COMMENT     (CWidget 0 (0 0) 1 2 0 0 #120# 24817528 100)
COMMENT     (LOGPEN 0 0 13408563) 1
COMMENT     (LOGFONT 38 14 0 0 400 0 0 0 0 3 2 1 18
COMMENT     "Georgia") 1.74233 0.555556 0 "AleI (2421)"
COMMENT     "@N (@S)" 5 12.3742 -6.96932 0 -10 3.4967
COMMENT     0.974079 #212#)
COMMENT     #214=(CScratch
COMMENT     (CWidget 2 (1 #3# 2) 1 2 0 0 #139# 159 100)
COMMENT     (LOGPEN 0 6 10053171) 8 1 4.09252 1.9
COMMENT     0.082322 1)
COMMENT     #215=(CLabel
COMMENT     (CWidget 0 (0 0) 1 2 0 0 #120# 24971472 100)
COMMENT     (LOGPEN 0 0 13408563) 1
COMMENT     (LOGFONT 38 14 0 0 400 0 0 0 0 3 2 1 18
COMMENT     "Georgia") 1.74233 0.555556 0 "AleI (2451)"
COMMENT     "@N (@S)" 5 12.3403 -8.71165 0 -10 3.4967
COMMENT     0.974079 #214#)
COMMENT     #216=(CScratch
COMMENT     (CWidget 3 (1 #3# 3) 1 2 0 0 #139# 22038048
COMMENT     100) (LOGPEN 0 6 10053171) 8 1 3.95901 1.9
COMMENT     0.082322 1)
COMMENT     #217=(CLabel (CWidget 0 (0 0) 1 2 0 0 #120# 0 100)
COMMENT     (LOGPEN 0 0 13408563) 1
COMMENT     (LOGFONT 38 14 0 0 400 0 0 0 0 3 2 1 18
COMMENT     "Georgia") 1.74233 0.555556 0 "AleI (2601)"
COMMENT     "@N (@S)" 5 11.5005 -10.454 0 -10 3.54665
COMMENT     0.974079 #216#)
COMMENT     #218=(CScratch
COMMENT     (CWidget 4 (1 #3# 4) 1 2 0 0 #139# 0 100)
COMMENT     (LOGPEN 0 6 10053171) 8 1 3.80147 1.9
COMMENT     0.082322 1)
COMMENT     #219=(CLabel
COMMENT     (CWidget 0 (0 0) 1 2 0 0 #120# 21577784 100)
COMMENT     (LOGPEN 0 0 13408563) 1
COMMENT     (LOGFONT 38 14 0 0 400 0 0 0 0 3 2 1 18
COMMENT     "Georgia") 1.74233 0.555556 0 "AleI (2778)"
COMMENT     "@N (@S)" 5 10.1894 -12.1963 0 -10 3.62158
COMMENT     0.974079 #218#)
COMMENT     #220=(CScratch
COMMENT     (CWidget 5 (1 #3# 5) 1 2 0 0 #139# 0 100)
COMMENT     (LOGPEN 0 6 10053171) 8 1 2.85444 1.9
COMMENT     0.082322 1)
COMMENT     #221=(CLabel
COMMENT     (CWidget 0 (0 0) 1 2 0 0 #120# 24731096 100)
COMMENT     (LOGPEN 0 0 13408563) 1
COMMENT     (LOGFONT 38 14 0 0 400 0 0 0 0 3 2 1 18
COMMENT     "Georgia") 1.74233 0.555556 0 "AleI (3842)"
COMMENT     "@N (@S)" 5 -6.29208 -12.1963 0 -10 3.62158
COMMENT     0.974079 #220#)) (CObjectList)))
COMMENT     (CObjectList))
COMMENT     #222=(CGroupWidget (CWidget 14 (16 0) 1 2 0 0 Nil -809 100)
COMMENT     (CObjectList) (CObjectList))
COMMENT     #223=(CGroupWidget (CWidget 12 (0 0) 1 2 0 0 Nil -739 100)
COMMENT     (CObjectList) (CObjectList))) (CObjectList)))
COMMENT     (CSeqView 10 10 (CObjectList) (CObList) 1 (CObList)) (CObList)
            17301638
COMMENT     (CStringList) 1072745676 3538961 (CObList)))
FEATURES             Location/Qualifiers
     misc_feature    6372..6991
                     /vntifkey="21"
                     /label=pBR322_origin
     misc_feature    4532..4838
                     /vntifkey="21"
                     /label=f1_origin
     insertion_seq   3782..4260
                     /vntifkey="14"
                     /label=hGH\polyA
     misc_marker     3166..3753
                     /vntifkey="22"
                     /label=WPRE
     CDS             5357..6217
                     /vntifkey="4"
                     /label=Amp-R
     promoter        145..1437
                     /vntifkey="29"
                     /label=CamKII\promoter
     LTR             complement(4300..4429)
                     /vntifkey="19"
                     /label=ITR
     LTR             1..130
                     /vntifkey="19"
                     /label=ITR
     mutation        1844..1846
                     /vntifkey="62"
                     /label=E123T
     CDS             1478..2422
                     /vntifkey="4"
                     /label=ChR2(H134R/E123T)
     CDS             2423..3139
                     /vntifkey="4"
                     /label=EYFP
     mutation        1844..1846
                     /vntifkey="62"
                     /label=GAG\in\ChR2(H134R)
BASE COUNT  1574 a 1903 c 1887 g 1684 t
ORIGIN
        1 ctgcgcgctc gctcgctcac tgaggccgcc cgggcaaagc ccgggcgtcg ggcgaccttt
       61 ggtcgcccgg cctcagtgag cgagcgagcg cgcagagagg gagtggccaa ctccatcact
      121 aggggttcct gcggccgcac gcgtttaaca ttatggcctt aggtcacttc atctccatgg
      181 ggttcttctt ctgattttct agaaaatgag atgggggtgc agagagcttc ctcagtgacc
      241 tgcccagggt cacatcagaa atgtcagagc tagaacttga actcagatta ctaatcttaa
      301 attccatgcc ttgggggcat gcaagtacga tatacagaag gagtgaactc attagggcag
      361 atgaccaatg agtttaggaa agaagagtcc agggcagggt acatctacac cacccgccca
      421 gccctgggtg agtccagcca cgttcacctc attatagttg cctctctcca gtcctacctt
      481 gacgggaagc acaagcagaa actgggacag gagccccagg agaccaaatc ttcatggtcc
      541 ctctgggagg atgggtgggg agagctgtgg cagaggcctc aggaggggcc ctgctgctca
      601 gtggtgacag ataggggtga gaaagcagac agagtcattc cgtcagcatt ctgggtctgt
      661 ttggtacttc ttctcacgct aaggtggcgg tgtgatatgc acaatggcta aaaagcaggg
      721 agagctggaa agaaacaagg acagagacag aggccaagtc aaccagacca attcccagag
      781 gaagcaaaga aaccattaca gagactacaa gggggaaggg aaggagagat gaattagctt
      841 cccctgtaaa ccttagaacc cagctgttgc cagggcaacg gggcaatacc tgtctcttca
      901 gaggagatga agttgccagg gtaactacat cctgtctttc tcaaggacca tcccagaatg
      961 tggcacccac tagccgttac catagcaact gcctctttgc cccacttaat cccatcccgt
     1021 ctgttaaaag ggccctatag ttggaggtgg gggaggtagg aagagcgatg atcacttgtg
     1081 gactaagttt gttcgcatcc ccttctccaa ccccctcagt acatcaccct gggggaacag
     1141 ggtccacttg ctcctgggcc cacacagtcc tgcagtattg tgtatataag gccagggcaa
     1201 agaggagcag gttttaaagt gaaaggcagg caggtgttgg ggaggcagtt accggggcaa
     1261 cgggaacagg gcgtttcgga ggtggttgcc atggggacct ggatgctgac gaaggctcgc
     1321 gaggctgtga gcagccacag tgccctgctc agaagcccca agctcgtcag tcaagccggt
     1381 tctccgtttg cactcaggag cacgggcagg cgagtggccc ctagttctgg gggcagctct
     1441 agagcggtac cggatcctct agagtcgact agccaccatg gactatggcg gcgctttgtc
     1501 tgccgtcgga cgcgaacttt tgttcgttac taatcctgtg gtggtgaacg ggtccgtcct
     1561 ggtccctgag gatcaatgtt actgtgccgg atggattgaa tctcgcggca cgaacggcgc
     1621 tcagaccgcg tcaaatgtcc tgcagtggct tgcagcagga ttcagcattt tgctgctgat
     1681 gttctatgcc taccaaacct ggaaatctac atgcggctgg gaggagatct atgtgtgcgc
     1741 cattgaaatg gttaaggtga ttctcgagtt cttttttgag tttaagaatc cctctatgct
     1801 ctaccttgcc acaggacacc gggtgcagtg gctgcgctat gcaacctggc tgctcacttg
     1861 tcctgtcatc cttatccgcc tgagcaacct caccggcctg agcaacgact acagcaggag
     1921 aaccatggga ctccttgtct cagacatcgg gactatcgtg tggggggcta ccagcgccat
     1981 ggcaaccggc tatgttaaag tcatcttctt ttgtcttgga ttgtgctatg gcgcgaacac
     2041 attttttcac gccgccaaag catatatcga gggttatcat actgtgccaa agggtcggtg
     2101 ccgccaggtc gtgaccggca tggcatggct gtttttcgtg agctggggta tgttcccaat
     2161 tctcttcatt ttggggcccg aaggttttgg cgtcctgagc gtctatggct ccaccgtagg
     2221 tcacacgatt attgatctga tgagtaaaaa ttgttggggg ttgttgggac actacctgcg
     2281 cgtcctgatc cacgagcaca tattgattca cggagatatc cgcaaaacca ccaaactgaa
     2341 catcggcgga acggagatcg aggtcgagac tctcgtcgaa gacgaagccg aggccggagc
     2401 cgtgccagcg gccgccacca tggtgagcaa gggcgaggag ctgttcaccg gggtggtgcc
     2461 catcctggtc gagctggacg gcgacgtaaa cggccacaag ttcagcgtgt ccggcgaggg
     2521 cgagggcgat gccacctacg gcaagctgac cctgaagttc atctgcacca ccggcaagct
     2581 gcccgtgccc tggcccaccc tcgtgaccac cttcggctac ggcctgcagt gcttcgcccg
     2641 ctaccccgac cacatgaagc agcacgactt cttcaagtcc gccatgcccg aaggctacgt
     2701 ccaggagcgc accatcttct tcaaggacga cggcaactac aagacccgcg ccgaggtgaa
     2761 gttcgagggc gacaccctgg tgaaccgcat cgagctgaag ggcatcgact tcaaggagga
     2821 cggcaacatc ctggggcaca agctggagta caactacaac agccacaacg tctatatcat
     2881 ggccgacaag cagaagaacg gcatcaaggt gaacttcaag atccgccaca acatcgagga
     2941 cggcagcgtg cagctcgccg accactacca gcagaacacc cccatcggcg acggccccgt
     3001 gctgctgccc gacaaccact acctgagcta ccagtccgcc ctgagcaaag accccaacga
     3061 gaagcgcgat cacatggtcc tgctggagtt cgtgaccgcc gccgggatca ctctcggcat
     3121 ggacgagctg tacaagtaag aattcgatat caagcttatc gataatcaac ctctggatta
     3181 caaaatttgt gaaagattga ctggtattct taactatgtt gctcctttta cgctatgtgg
     3241 atacgctgct ttaatgcctt tgtatcatgc tattgcttcc cgtatggctt tcattttctc
     3301 ctccttgtat aaatcctggt tgctgtctct ttatgaggag ttgtggcccg ttgtcaggca
     3361 acgtggcgtg gtgtgcactg tgtttgctga cgcaaccccc actggttggg gcattgccac
     3421 cacctgtcag ctcctttccg gaactttcgc tttccccctc cctattgcca cggcggaact
     3481 catcgccgcc tgccttgccc gctgctggac aggggctcgg ctgttgggca ctgacaattc
     3541 cgtggtgttg tcggggaaat catcgtcctt tccttggctg ctcgcctatg ttgccacctg
     3601 gattctgcgc gggacgtcct tctgctacgt cccttcggcc ctcaatccag cggaccttcc
     3661 ttcccgcggc ctgctgccgg ctctgcggcc tcttccgcgt cttcgccttc gccctcagac
     3721 gagtcggatc tccctttggg ccgcctcccc gcatcgatac cgagcgctgc tcgagagatc
     3781 tacgggtggc atccctgtga cccctcccca gtgcctctcc tggccctgga agttgccact
     3841 ccagtgccca ccagccttgt cctaataaaa ttaagttgca tcattttgtc tgactaggtg
     3901 tccttctata atattatggg gtggaggggg gtggtatgga gcaaggggca agttgggaag
     3961 acaacctgta gggcctgcgg ggtctattgg gaaccaagct ggagtgcagt ggcacaatct
     4021 tggctcactg caatctccgc ctcctgggtt caagcgattc tcctgcctca gcctcccgag
     4081 ttgttgggat tccaggcatg catgaccagg ctcagctaat ttttgttttt ttggtagaga
     4141 cggggtttca ccatattggc caggctggtc tccaactcct aatctcaggt gatctaccca
     4201 ccttggcctc ccaaattgct gggattacag gcgtgaacca ctgctccctt ccctgtcctt
     4261 ctgattttgt aggtaaccac gtgcggaccg agcggccgca ggaaccccta gtgatggagt
     4321 tggccactcc ctctctgcgc gctcgctcgc tcactgaggc cgggcgacca aaggtcgccc
     4381 gacgcccggg ctttgcccgg gcggcctcag tgagcgagcg agcgcgcagc tgcctgcagg
     4441 ggcgcctgat gcggtatttt ctccttacgc atctgtgcgg tatttcacac cgcatannnn
     4501 nnnnnnnnnn nnnnnnnnnn nnnnnnnnnn nnnnnnnnnn nnnnnnnnnn nnnnnnnnnn
     4561 nnnnnnnnnn nnnnnnnnnn nnnnnnnnnn nnnnnnnnnn nnnnnnnnnn nnnnnnnnnn
     4621 nnnnnnnnnn nnnnnnnncn nnnnnnnnnn nnnnnnnnnn nnnnnnnnnn nnnnnnnnnn
     4681 nnnnnnnnnn nnnnnnnnnn nnnnnnnnnn nnnnnnnnnn nnnnnnnnnn nnnnnnnnnn
     4741 nnnnnnnnnn nnnnnnnnnn nnnnnnnnnn nnnnnnnnnn cctttgacgt tggagtccac
     4801 gttctttnnn nnnnnnnnnn nnnnnnnnnn nnnnnnnnnn nnnnacccta tctcgggcta
     4861 ttcttttgat ttataaggga ttttgccgat ttcggcctat tggttaaaaa atgagctgat
     4921 ttaacaaaaa tttaacgcga attttaacaa aatattaacg tttacaattt tatggtgcac
     4981 tctcagtaca atctgctctg atgccgcata gttaagccag ccccgacacc cgccaacacc
     5041 cgctgacgcg ccctgacggg cttgtctgct cccggcatcc gcttacagac aagctgtgac
     5101 cgtctccggg agctgcatgt gtcagaggtt ttcaccgtca tcaccgaaac gcgcgagacg
     5161 aaagggcctc gtgatacgcc tatttttata ggttaatgtc atgataataa tggtttctta
     5221 gacgtcaggt ggcacttttc ggggaaatgt gcgcggaacc cctatttgtt tatttttcta
     5281 aatacattca aatatgtatc cgctcatgag acaataaccc tgataaatgc ttcaataata
     5341 ttgaaaaagg aagagtatga gtattcaaca tttccgtgtc gcccttattc ccttttttgc
     5401 ggcattttgc cttcctgttt ttgctcaccc agaaacgctg gtgaaagtaa aagatgctga
     5461 agatcagttg ggtgcacgag tgggttacat cgaactggat ctcaacagcg gtaagatcct
     5521 tgagagtttt cgccccgaag aacgttttcc aatgatgagc acttttaaag ttctgctatg
     5581 tggcgcggta ttatcccgta ttgacgccgg gcaagagcaa ctcggtcgcc gcatacacta
     5641 ttctcagaat gacttggttg agtactcacc agtcacagaa aagcatctta cggatggcat
     5701 gacagtaaga gaattatgca gtgctgccat aaccatgagt gataacactg cggccaactt
     5761 acttctgaca acgatcggag gaccgaagga gctaaccgct tttttgcaca acatggggga
     5821 tcatgtaact cgccttgatc gttgggaacc ggagctgaat gaagccatac caaacgacga
     5881 gcgtgacacc acgatgcctg tagcaatggc aacaacgttg cgcaaactat taactggcga
     5941 actacttact ctagcttccc ggcaacaatt aatagactgg atggaggcgg ataaagttgc
     6001 aggaccactt ctgcgctcgg cccttccggc tggctggttt attgctgata aatctggagc
     6061 cggtgagcgt gggtctcgcg gtatcattgc agcactgggg ccagatggta agccctcccg
     6121 tatcgtagtt atctacacga cggggagtca ggcaactatg gatgaacgaa atagacagat
     6181 cgctgagata ggtgcctcac tgattaagca ttggtaactg tcagaccaag tttactcata
     6241 tatactttag attgatttaa aacttcattt ttaatttaaa aggatctagg tgaagatcct
     6301 ttttgataat ctcatgacca aaatccctta acgtgagttt tcgttccact gagcgtcaga
     6361 ccccgtagaa aagatcaaag gatcttcttg agatcctttt tttctgcgcg taatctgctg
     6421 cttgcaaaca aaaaaaccac cgctaccagc ggtggtttgt ttgccggatc aagagctacc
     6481 aactcttttt ccgaaggtaa ctggcttcag cagagcgcag ataccaaata ctgtccttct
     6541 agtgtagccg tagttaggcc accacttcaa gaactctgta gcaccgccta catacctcgc
     6601 tctgctaatc ctgttaccag tggctgctgc cagtggcgat aagtcgtgtc ttaccgggtt
     6661 ggactcaaga cgatagttac cggataaggc gcagcggtcg ggctgaacgg ggggttcgtg
     6721 cacacagccc agcttggagc gaacgaccta caccgaactg agatacctac agcgtgagct
     6781 atgagaaagc gccacgcttc ccgaagggag aaaggcggac aggtatccgg taagcggcag
     6841 ggtcggaaca ggagagcgca cgagggagct tccaggggga aacgcctggt atctttatag
     6901 tcctgtcggg tttcgccacc tctgacttga gcgtcgattt ttgtgatgct cgtcaggggg
     6961 gcggagccta tggaaaaacg ccagcaacgc ggccttttta cggttcctgg ccttttgctg
     7021 gccttttgct cacatgtcct gcaggcag
//
