Features (pLannotate 1.2.2; 17 found; start..end, strand, type, name):
     63..90      +  repeat_region  AAV2 ITR (fragment): inverted terminal repeat of adeno-associated virus serotype 2 inverted
    119..146     +  repeat_region  AAV2 ITR (fragment): inverted terminal repeat of adeno-associated virus serotype 2 inverted
    200..1488    +  promoter       CaMKII promoter: promoter for the mouse calcium/calmodulin-dependent kinase II α subunit
   1503..1520    +  misc_feature   MCS (fragment): pUC18/19 multiple cloning site
   1529..2455    +  CDS            ChR2(H134R): H134R mutant of an N-terminal fragment of channelrhodopsin-2 from the alga Chlamydomonas reinhardtii (Nagel et al., 2005) blue light-activated cation channel
   2471..3190    +  CDS            EYFP: enhanced YFP mammalian codon-optimized
   3191..3215    +  misc_feature   MCS (fragment): pBluescript multiple cloning site
   3215..3803    +  misc_feature   WPRE: woodchuck hepatitis virus posttranscriptional regulatory element
   3835..4311    +  polyA_signal   hGH poly(A) signal: human growth hormone polyadenylation signal
   4351..4491    +  repeat_region  AAV2 ITR: inverted terminal repeat of adeno-associated virus serotype 2 inverted
   4496..4547    -  misc_feature   bom (fragment): basis of mobility region from pBR322
   4566..5021    +  rep_origin     f1 ori (sequence partly withheld): f1 bacteriophage origin of replication; arrow indicates direction of (+) strand synthesis
   5022..5071    -  misc_feature   bom (fragment): basis of mobility region from pBR322
   5173..5208    -  CDS            rop (fragment): Rop protein, which maintains plasmids at low copy number; rop
   5303..5407    +  promoter       AmpR promoter: bla
   5408..6268    +  CDS            AmpR: β-lactamase; bla; confers resistance to ampicillin, carbenicillin, and related antibiotics
   6439..7027    +  rep_origin     ori: high-copy-number ColE1/pMB1/pBR322/pUC origin of replication
>Addgene plasmid #100050 | pAAV.CaMKIIa.ChETA(E123T/H134R)-eYFP.WPRE.hGH | addgene full sequence | sequence record 194451 | Addgene NGS Result
ACGCGGCCTTTTTACGGTTCCTGGCCTTTTGCTGGCCTTTTGCTCACATGTCCTGCAGGCAGCTGCGCGC
TCGCTCGCTCACTGAGGCCGCCCGGGCGTCGGGCGACCTTTGGTCGCCCGGCCTCAGTGAGCGAGCGAGC
GCGCAGAGAGGGAGTGGCCAACTCCATCACTAGGGGTTCCTGCGGCCGCACGCGTTTAACATTATGGCCT
TAGGTCACTTCATCTCCATGGGGTTCTTCTTCTGATTTTCTAGAAAATGAGATGGGGGTGCAGAGAGCTT
CCTCAGTGACCTGCCCAGGGTCACATCAGAAATGTCAGAGCTAGAACTTGAACTCAGATTACTAATCTTA
AATTCCATGCCTTGGGGGCATGCAAGTACGATATACAGAAGGAGTGAACTCATTAGGGCAGATGACCAAT
GAGTTTAGGAAAGAAGAGTCCAGGGCAGGGTACATCTACACCACCCGCCCAGCCCTGGGTGAGTCCAGCC
ACGTTCACCTCATTATAGTTGCCTCTCTCCAGTCCTACCTTGACGGGAAGCACAAGCAGAAACTGGGACA
GGAGCCCCAGGAGACCAAATCTTCATGGTCCCTCTGGGAGGATGGGTGGGGAGAGCTGTGGCAGAGGCCT
CAGGAGGGGCCCTGCTGCTCAGTGGTGACAGATAGGGGTGAGAAAGCAGACAGAGTCATTCCGTCAGCAT
TCTGGGTCTGTTTGGTACTTCTTCTCACGCTAAGGTGGCGGTGTGATATGCACAATGGCTAAAAAGCAGG
GAGAGCTGGAAAGAAACAAGGACAGAGACAGAGGCCAAGTCAACCAGACCAATTCCCAGAGGAAGCAAAG
AAACCATTACAGAGACTACAAGGGGGAAGGGAAGGAGAGATGAATTAGCTTCCCCTGTAAACCTTAGAAC
CCAGCTGTTGCCAGGGCAACGGGGCAATACCTGTCTCTTCAGAGGAGATGAAGTTGCCAGGGTAACTACA
TCCTGTCTTTCTCAAGGACCATCCCAGAATGTGGCACCCACTAGCCGTTACCATAGCAACTGCCTCTTTG
CCCCACTTAATCCCATCCCGTCTGTTAAAAGGGCCCTATAGTTGGAGGTGGGGGAGGTAGGAAGAGCGAT
GATCACTTGTGGACTAAGTTTGTTCGCATCCCCTTCTCCAACCCCCTCAGTACATCACCCTGGGGGAACA
GGGTCCACTTGCTCCTGGGCCCACACAGTCCTGCAGTATTGTGTATATAAGGCCAGGGCAAAGAGGAGCA
GGTTTTAAAGTGAAAGGCAGGCAGGTGTTGGGGAGGCAGTTACCGGGGCAACGGGAACAGGGCGTTTCGG
AGGTGGTTGCCATGGGGACCTGGATGCTGACGAAGGCTCGCGAGGCTGTGAGCAGCCACAGTGCCCTGCT
CAGAAGCCCCAAGCTCGTCAGTCAAGCCGGTTCTCCGTTTGCACTCAGGAGCACGGGCAGGCGAGTGGCC
CCTAGTTCTGGGGGCAGCTCTAGAGCGGTACCGGATCCTCTAGAGTCGACTAGCCACCATGGACTATGGC
GGCGCTTTGTCTGCCGTCGGACGCGAACTTTTGTTCGTTACTAATCCTGTGGTGGTGAACGGGTCCGTCC
TGGTCCCTGAGGATCAATGTTACTGTGCCGGATGGATTGAATCTCGCGGCACGAACGGCGCTCAGACCGC
GTCAAATGTCCTGCAGTGGCTTGCAGCAGGATTCAGCATTTTGCTGCTGATGTTCTATGCCTACCAAACC
TGGAAATCTACATGCGGCTGGGAGGAGATCTATGTGTGCGCCATTGAAATGGTTAAGGTGATTCTCGAGT
TCTTTTTTGAGTTTAAGAATCCCTCTATGCTCTACCTTGCCACAGGACACCGGGTGCAGTGGCTGCGCTA
TGCAACCTGGCTGCTCACTTGTCCTGTCATCCTTATCCGCCTGAGCAACCTCACCGGCCTGAGCAACGAC
TACAGCAGGAGAACCATGGGACTCCTTGTCTCAGACATCGGGACTATCGTGTGGGGGGCTACCAGCGCCA
TGGCAACCGGCTATGTTAAAGTCATCTTCTTTTGTCTTGGATTGTGCTATGGCGCGAACACATTTTTTCA
CGCCGCCAAAGCATATATCGAGGGTTATCATACTGTGCCAAAGGGTCGGTGCCGCCAGGTCGTGACCGGC
ATGGCATGGCTGTTTTTCGTGAGCTGGGGTATGTTCCCAATTCTCTTCATTTTGGGGCCCGAAGGTTTTG
GCGTCCTGAGCGTCTATGGCTCCACCGTAGGTCACACGATTATTGATCTGATGAGTAAAAATTGTTGGGG
GTTGTTGGGACACTACCTGCGCGTCCTGATCCACGAGCACATATTGATTCACGGAGATATCCGCAAAACC
ACCAAACTGAACATCGGCGGAACGGAGATCGAGGTCGAGACTCTCGTCGAAGACGAAGCCGAGGCCGGAG
CCGTGCCAGCGGCCGCCACCATGGTGAGCAAGGGCGAGGAGCTGTTCACCGGGGTGGTGCCCATCCTGGT
CGAGCTGGACGGCGACGTAAACGGCCACAAGTTCAGCGTGTCCGGCGAGGGCGAGGGCGATGCCACCTAC
GGCAAGCTGACCCTGAAGTTCATCTGCACCACCGGCAAGCTGCCCGTGCCCTGGCCCACCCTCGTGACCA
CCTTCGGCTACGGCCTGCAGTGCTTCGCCCGCTACCCCGACCACATGAAGCAGCACGACTTCTTCAAGTC
CGCCATGCCCGAAGGCTACGTCCAGGAGCGCACCATCTTCTTCAAGGACGACGGCAACTACAAGACCCGC
GCCGAGGTGAAGTTCGAGGGCGACACCCTGGTGAACCGCATCGAGCTGAAGGGCATCGACTTCAAGGAGG
ACGGCAACATCCTGGGGCACAAGCTGGAGTACAACTACAACAGCCACAACGTCTATATCATGGCCGACAA
GCAGAAGAACGGCATCAAGGTGAACTTCAAGATCCGCCACAACATCGAGGACGGCAGCGTGCAGCTCGCC
GACCACTACCAGCAGAACACCCCCATCGGCGACGGCCCCGTGCTGCTGCCCGACAACCACTACCTGAGCT
ACCAGTCCGCCCTGAGCAAAGACCCCAACGAGAAGCGCGATCACATGGTCCTGCTGGAGTTCGTGACCGC
CGCCGGGATCACTCTCGGCATGGACGAGCTGTACAAGTAAGAATTCGATATCAAGCTTATCGATAATCAA
CCTCTGGATTACAAAATTTGTGAAAGATTGACTGGTATTCTTAACTATGTTGCTCCTTTTACGCTATGTG
GATACGCTGCTTTAATGCCTTTGTATCATGCTATTGCTTCCCGTATGGCTTTCATTTTCTCCTCCTTGTA
TAAATCCTGGTTGCTGTCTCTTTATGAGGAGTTGTGGCCCGTTGTCAGGCAACGTGGCGTGGTGTGCACT
GTGTTTGCTGACGCAACCCCCACTGGTTGGGGCATTGCCACCACCTGTCAGCTCCTTTCCGGAACTTTCG
CTTTCCCCCTCCCTATTGCCACGGCGGAACTCATCGCCGCCTGCCTTGCCCGCTGCTGGACAGGGGCTCG
GCTGTTGGGCACTGACAATTCCGTGGTGTTGTCGGGGAAATCATCGTCCTTTCCTTGGCTGCTCGCCTAT
GTTGCCACCTGGATTCTGCGCGGGACGTCCTTCTGCTACGTCCCTTCGGCCCTCAATCCAGCGGACCTTC
CTTCCCGCGGCCTGCTGCCGGCTCTGCGGCCTCTTCCGCGTCTTCGCCTTCGCCCTCAGACGAGTCGGAT
CTCCCTTTGGGCCGCCTCCCCGCATCGATACCGAGCGCTGCTCGAGAGATCTACGGGTGGCATCCCTGTG
ACCCCTCCCCAGTGCCTCTCCTGGCCCTGGAAGTTGCCACTCCAGTGCCCACCAGCCTTGTCCTAATAAA
ATTAAGTTGCATCATTTTGTCTGACTAGGTGTCCTTCTATAATATTATGGGGTGGAGGGGGGTGGTATGG
AGCAAGGGGCAAGTTGGGAAGACAACCTGTAGGGCCTGCGGGGTCTATTGGGAACCAAGCTGGAGTGCAG
TGGCACAATCTTGGCTCACTGCAATCTCCGCCTCCTGGGTTCAAGCGATTCTCCTGCCTCAGCCTCCCGA
GTTGTTGGGATTCCAGGCATGCATGACCAGGCTCAGCTAATTTTTGTTTTTTTGGTAGAGACGGGGTTTC
ACCATATTGGCCAGGCTGGTCTCCAACTCCTAATCTCAGGTGATCTACCCACCTTGGCCTCCCAAATTGC
TGGGATTACAGGCGTGAACCACTGCTCCCTTCCCTGTCCTTCTGATTTTGTAGGTAACCACGTGCGGACC
GAGCGGCCGCAGGAACCCCTAGTGATGGAGTTGGCCACTCCCTCTCTGCGCGCTCGCTCGCTCACTGAGG
CCGGGCGACCAAAGGTCGCCCGACGCCCGGGCTTTGCCCGGGCGGCCTCAGTGAGCGAGCGAGCGCGCAG
CTGCCTGCAGGGGCGCCTGATGCGGTATTTTCTCCTTACGCATCTGTGCGGTATTTCACACCGCATA
[95 nt withheld, positions 4548-4642]
T
[46 nt withheld, positions 4644-4689]
C
[141 nt withheld, positions 4691-4831]
CCTTTGACGTTGGAGTCCACGTTCTTT
[37 nt withheld, positions 4859-4895]
ACTCTATCTCGGGCTATTCTTTTGATTTATAAGGGATTTTGCCGATTTCGGTCTATTGGTTAAAAAATGA
GCTGATTTAACAAAAATTTAACGCGAATTTTAACAAAATATTAACGTTTACAATTTTATGGTGCACTCTC
AGTACAATCTGCTCTGATGCCGCATAGTTAAGCCAGCCCCGACACCCGCCAACACCCGCTGACGCGCCCT
GACGGGCTTGTCTGCTCCCGGCATCCGCTTACAGACAAGCTGTGACCGTCTCCGGGAGCTGCATGTGTCA
GAGGTTTTCACCGTCATCACCGAAACGCGCGAGACGAAAGGGCCTCGTGATACGCCTATTTTTATAGGTT
AATGTCATGATAATAATGGTTTCTTAGACGTCAGGTGGCACTTTTCGGGGAAATGTGCGCGGAACCCCTA
TTTGTTTATTTTTCTAAATACATTCAAATATGTATCCGCTCATGAGACAATAACCCTGATAAATGCTTCA
ATAATATTGAAAAAGGAAGAGTATGAGTATTCAACATTTCCGTGTCGCCCTTATTCCCTTTTTTGCGGCA
TTTTGCCTTCCTGTTTTTGCTCACCCAGAAACGCTGGTGAAAGTAAAAGATGCTGAAGATCAGTTGGGTG
CACGAGTGGGTTACATCGAACTGGATCTCAACAGCGGTAAGATCCTTGAGAGTTTTCGCCCCGAAGAACG
TTTTCCAATGATGAGCACTTTTAAAGTTCTGCTATGTGGCGCGGTATTATCCCGTATTGACGCCGGGCAA
GAGCAACTCGGTCGCCGCATACACTATTCTCAGAATGACTTGGTTGAGTACTCACCAGTCACAGAAAAGC
ATCTTACGGATGGCATGACAGTAAGAGAATTATGCAGTGCTGCCATAACCATGAGTGATAACACTGCGGC
CAACTTACTTCTGACAACGATCGGAGGACCGAAGGAGCTAACCGCTTTTTTGCACAACATGGGGGATCAT
GTAACTCGCCTTGATCGTTGGGAACCGGAGCTGAATGAAGCCATACCAAACGACGAGCGTGACACCACGA
TGCCTGTAGCAATGGCAACAACGTTGCGCAAACTATTAACTGGCGAACTACTTACTCTAGCTTCCCGGCA
ACAATTAATAGACTGGATGGAGGCGGATAAAGTTGCAGGACCACTTCTGCGCTCGGCCCTTCCGGCTGGC
TGGTTTATTGCTGATAAATCTGGAGCCGGTGAGCGTGGGTCTCGCGGTATCATTGCAGCACTGGGGCCAG
ATGGTAAGCCCTCCCGTATCGTAGTTATCTACACGACGGGGAGTCAGGCAACTATGGATGAACGAAATAG
ACAGATCGCTGAGATAGGTGCCTCACTGATTAAGCATTGGTAACTGTCAGACCAAGTTTACTCATATATA
CTTTAGATTGATTTAAAACTTCATTTTTAATTTAAAAGGATCTAGGTGAAGATCCTTTTTGATAATCTCA
TGACCAAAATCCCTTAACGTGAGTTTTCGTTCCACTGAGCGTCAGACCCCGTAGAAAAGATCAAAGGATC
TTCTTGAGATCCTTTTTTTCTGCGCGTAATCTGCTGCTTGCAAACAAAAAAACCACCGCTACCAGCGGTG
GTTTGTTTGCCGGATCAAGAGCTACCAACTCTTTTTCCGAAGGTAACTGGCTTCAGCAGAGCGCAGATAC
CAAATACTGTTCTTCTAGTGTAGCCGTAGTTAGGCCACCACTTCAAGAACTCTGTAGCACCGCCTACATA
CCTCGCTCTGCTAATCCTGTTACCAGTGGCTGCTGCCAGTGGCGATAAGTCGTGTCTTACCGGGTTGGAC
TCAAGACGATAGTTACCGGATAAGGCGCAGCGGTCGGGCTGAACGGGGGGTTCGTGCACACAGCCCAGCT
TGGAGCGAACGACCTACACCGAACTGAGATACCTACAGCGTGAGCTATGAGAAAGCGCCACGCTTCCCGA
AGGGAGAAAGGCGGACAGGTATCCGGTAAGCGGCAGGGTCGGAACAGGAGAGCGCACGAGGGAGCTTCCA
GGGGGAAACGCCTGGTATCTTTATAGTCCTGTCGGGTTTCGCCACCTCTGACTTGAGCGTCGATTTTTGT
GATGCTCGTCAGGGGGGCGGAGCCTATGGAAAAACGCCAGCA
